>Addgene plasmid #212086 | 5'-3xFLAG GFP minimal CMV pCDNA5 | addgene full sequence | sequence record 421026 | Addgene NGS Result
CTTCGCCCACCCCAACTTGTTTATTGCAGCTTATAATGGTTACAAATAAAGCAATAGCATCACAAATTTC
ACAAATAAAGCATTTTTTTCACTGCATTCTAGTTGTGGTTTGTCCAAACTCATCAATGTATCTTATCATG
TCTGTATACCGTCGACCTCTAGCTAGAGCTTGGCGTAATCATGGTCATAGCTGTTTCCTGTGTGAAATTG
TTATCCGCTCACAATTCCACACAACATACGAGCCGGAAGCATAAAGTGTAAAGCCTGGGGTGCCTAATGA
GTGAGCTAACTCACATTAATTGCGTTGCGCTCACTGCCCGCTTTCCAGTCGGGAAACCTGTCGTGCCAGC
TGCATTAATGAATCGGCCAACGCGCGGGGAGAGGCGGTTTGCGTATTGGGCGCTCTTCCGCTTCCTCGCT
CACTGACTCGCTGCGCTCGGTCGTTCGGCTGCGGCGAGCGGTATCAGCTCACTCAAAGGCGGTAATACGG
TTATCCACAGAATCAGGGGATAACGCAGGAAAGAACATGTGAGCAAAAGGCCAGCAAAAGGCCAGGAACC
GTAAAAAGGCCGCGTTGCTGGCGTTTTTCCATAGGCTCCGCCCCCCTGACGAGCATCACAAAAATCGACG
CTCAAGTCAGAGGTGGCGAAACCCGACAGGACTATAAAGATACCAGGCGTTTCCCCCTGGAAGCTCCCTC
GTGCGCTCTCCTGTTCCGACCCTGCCGCTTACCGGATACCTGTCCGCCTTTCTCCCTTCGGGAAGCGTGG
CGCTTTCTCATAGCTCACGCTGTAGGTATCTCAGTTCGGTGTAGGTCGTTCGCTCCAAGCTGGGCTGTGT
GCACGAACCCCCCGTTCAGCCCGACCGCTGCGCCTTATCCGGTAACTATCGTCTTGAGTCCAACCCGGTA
AGACACGACTTATCGCCACTGGCAGCAGCCACTGGTAACAGGATTAGCAGAGCGAGGTATGTAGGCGGTG
CTACAGAGTTCTTGAAGTGGTGGCCTAACTACGGCTACACTAGAAGAACAGTATTTGGTATCTGCGCTCT
GCTGAAGCCAGTTACCTTCGGAAAAAGAGTTGGTAGCTCTTGATCCGGCAAACAAACCACCGCTGGTAGC
GGTGGTTTTTTTGTTTGCAAGCAGCAGATTACGCGCAGAAAAAAAGGATCTCAAGAAGATCCTTTGATCT
TTTCTACGGGGTCTGACGCTCAGTGGAACGAAAACTCACGTTAAGGGATTTTGGTCATGAGATTATCAAA
AAGGATCTTCACCTAGATCCTTTTAAATTAAAAATGAAGTTTTAAATCAATCTAAAGTATATATGAGTAA
ACTTGGTCTGACAGTTACCAATGCTTAATCAGTGAGGCACCTATCTCAGCGATCTGTCTATTTCGTTCAT
CCATAGTTGCCTGACTCCCCGTCGTGTAGATAACTACGATACGGGAGGGCTTACCATCTGGCCCCAGTGC
TGCAATGATACCGCGAGACCCACGCTCACCGGCTCCAGATTTATCAGCAATAAACCAGCCAGCCGGAAGG
GCCGAGCGCAGAAGTGGTCCTGCAACTTTATCCGCCTCCATCCAGTCTATTAATTGTTGCCGGGAAGCTA
GAGTAAGTAGTTCGCCAGTTAATAGTTTGCGCAACGTTGTTGCCATTGCTACAGGCATCGTGGTGTCACG
CTCGTCGTTTGGTATGGCTTCATTCAGCTCCGGTTCCCAACGATCAAGGCGAGTTACATGATCCCCCATG
TTGTGCAAAAAAGCGGTTAGCTCCTTCGGTCCTCCGATCGTTGTCAGAAGTAAGTTGGCCGCAGTGTTAT
CACTCATGGTTATGGCAGCACTGCATAATTCTCTTACTGTCATGCCATCCGTAAGATGCTTTTCTGTGAC
TGGTGAGTACTCAACCAAGTCATTCTGAGAATAGTGTATGCGGCGACCGAGTTGCTCTTGCCCGGCGTCA
ATACGGGATAATACCGCGCCACATAGCAGAACTTTAAAAGTGCTCATCATTGGAAAACGTTCTTCGGGGC
GAAAACTCTCAAGGATCTTACCGCTGTTGAGATCCAGTTCGATGTAACCCACTCGTGCACCCAACTGATC
TTCAGCATCTTTTACTTTCACCAGCGTTTCTGGGTGAGCAAAAACAGGAAGGCAAAATGCCGCAAAAAAG
GGAATAAGGGCGACACGGAAATGTTGAATACTCATACTCTTCCTTTTTCAATATTATTGAAGCATTTATC
AGGGTTATTGTCTCATGAGCGGATACATATTTGAATGTATTTAGAAAAATAAACAAATAGGGGTTCCGCG
CACATTTCCCCGAAAAGTGCCACCTGACGTCGACGGATCGGGAGATCTCCCGATCCCCTATGGTGCACTC
TCAGTACAATCTGCTCTGATGCCGCATAGTTAAGCCAGTATCTGCTCCCTGCTTGTGTGTTGGAGGTCGC
TGAGTAGTGCGCGAGCAAAATTTAAGCTACAACAAGGCAAGGCTTGACCGACAATTGCATGAAGAATCTG
CTTAGGGTTAGGCGTTTTGCGCTGCTTCGCGATGTACGGGCCAGATATACGCGTCTCGAGGGATCCAAGC
TGGCCGCACGTCTCCCTATCAGTGATAGAGAAGTCGACACGTCTCGAGCTCCCTATCAGTGATAGAGAAG
GTACGTCTAGAACGTCTCCCTATCAGTGATAGAGAAGTCGACACGTCTCGAGCTCCCTATCAGTGATAGA
GAAGGTACCCCCTATATAAGCAGAGCTCGTTTAGTGAACCGTCAGATCGCCTGGAGACGCCATCCACGCT
GTTTTGACCTCCATAGAAGACACCGGGACCGATCCAGCCTCCGCGGAGGCTGGATCCTCTAGCGTTTAAA
CTTAAGCTTCCACCATGGACTACAAAGACCATGACGGTGATACATATGATCATGACATCGATTACAAGGA
TGACGATGACAAGACAAGTTTGTACAAAAAAGTTGGCACCATGGTGAGCAAGGGCGAGGAGCTGTTCACC
GGGGTGGTGCCCATCCTGGTCGAGCTGGACGGCGACGTAAACGGCCACAAGTTCAGCGTGTCCGGCGAGG
GCGAGGGCGATGCCACCTACGGCAAGCTGACCCTGAAGTTCATCTGCACCACCGGCAAGCTGCCCGTGCC
CTGGCCCACCCTCGTGACCACCCTGACCTACGGCGTGCAGTGCTTCAGCCGCTACCCCGACCACATGAAG
CAGCACGACTTCTTCAAGTCCGCCATGCCCGAAGGCTACGTCCAGGAGCGCACCATCTTCTTCAAGGACG
ACGGCAACTACAAGACCCGCGCCGAGGTGAAGTTCGAGGGCGACACCCTGGTGAACCGCATCGAGCTGAA
GGGCATCGACTTCAAGGAGGACGGCAACATCCTGGGGCACAAGCTGGAGTACAACTACAACAGCCACAAC
GTCTATATCATGGCCGACAAGCAGAAGAACGGCATCAAGGTGAACTTCAAGATCCGCCACAACATCGAGG
ACGGCAGCGTGCAGCTCGCCGACCACTACCAGCAGAACACCCCCATCGGCGACGGCCCCGTGCTGCTGCC
CGACAACCACTACCTGAGCACCCAGTCCGCCCTGAGCAAAGACCCCAACGAGAAGCGCGATCACATGGTC
CTGCTGGAGTTCGTGACCGCCGCCGGGATCACTCTCGGCATGGACGAGCTGTACAAGTAGTACCCAACTT
TCTTGTACAAAGTGGTCTGACTCGAGTCTAGAGGGCCCGTTTAAACCCGCTGATCAGCCTCGACTGTGCC
TTCTAGTTGCCAGCCATCTGTTGTTTGCCCCTCCCCCGTGCCTTCCTTGACCCTGGAAGGTGCCACTCCC
ACTGTCCTTTCCTAATAAAATGAGGAAATTGCATCGCATTGTCTGAGTAGGTGTCATTCTATTCTGGGGG
GTGGGGTGGGGCAGGACAGCAAGGGGGAGGATTGGGAAGACAATAGCAGGCATGCTGGGGATGCGGTGGG
CTCTATGGCTTCTGAGGCGGAAAGAACCAGCTGGGGCTCTAGGGGGTATCCCC
[124 nt withheld, positions 4044-4167]
C
[91 nt withheld, positions 4169-4259]
AGGGTGATGGTTCACGTACCTAGAAGTTCCTATTCCGAAGTTCCTATTCTCTAGAAAGTATAGGAACTTC
CTTGGCCAAAAAGCCTGAACTCACCGCGACGTCTGTCGAGAAGTTTCTGATCGAAAAGTTCGACAGCGTC
TCCGACCTGATGCAGCTCTCGGAGGGCGAAGAATCTCGTGCTTTCAGCTTCGATGTAGGAGGGCGTGGAT
ATGTCCTGCGGGTAAATAGCTGCGCCGATGGTTTCTACAAAGATCGTTATGTTTATCGGCACTTTGCATC
GGCCGCGCTCCCGATTCCGGAAGTGCTTGACATTGGGGAGTTCAGCGAGAGCCTGACCTATTGCATCTCC
CGCCGTGCACAGGGTGTCACGTTGCAAGACCTGCCTGAAACCGAACTGCCCGCTGTTCTGCAGCCGGTCG
CGGAGGCCATGGATGCGATCGCTGCGGCCGATCTTAGCCAGACGAGCGGGTTCGGCCCATTCGGACCGCA
AGGAATCGGTCAATACACTACATGGCGTGATTTCATATGCGCGATTGCTGATCCCCATGTGTATCACTGG
CAAACTGTGATGGACGACACCGTCAGTGCGTCCGTCGCGCAGGCTCTCGATGAGCTGATGCTTTGGGCCG
AGGACTGCCCCGAAGTCCGGCACCTCGTGCACGCGGATTTCGGCTCCAACAATGTCCTGACGGACAATGG
CCGCATAACAGCGGTCATTGACTGGAGCGAGGCGATGTTCGGGGATTCCCAATACGAGGTCGCCAACATC
TTCTTCTGGAGGCCGTGGTTGGCTTGTATGGAGCAGCAGACGCGCTACTTCGAGCGGAGGCATCCGGAGC
TTGCAGGATCGCCGCGGCTCCGGGCGTATATGCTCCGCATTGGTCTTGACCAACTCTATCAGAGCTTGGT
TGACGGCAATTTCGATGATGCAGCTTGGGCGCAGGGTCGATGCGACGCAATCGTCCGATCCGGAGCCGGG
ACTGTCGGGCGTACACAAATCGCCCGCAGAAGCGCGGCCGTCTGGACCGATGGCTGTGTAGAAGTACTCG
CCGATAGTGGAAACCGACGCCCCAGCACTCGTCCGAGGGCAAAGGAATAGCACGTACTACGAGATTTCGA
TTCCACCGCCGCCTTCTATGAAAGGTTGGGCTTCGGAATCGTTTTCCGGGACGCCGGCTGGATGATCCTC
CAGCGCGGGGATCTCATGCTGGAGTT
Features (pLannotate 1.2.2; 24 found; start..end, strand, type, name):
     14..135     +  polyA_signal   SV40 poly(A) signal: SV40 polyadenylation signal
    208..224     -  protein_bind   lac operator: The lac repressor binds to the lac operator to inhibit transcription in E. coli. This inhibition can be relieved by adding lactose or isopropyl-β-D-thiogalactopyranoside (IPTG). lac repressor encoded by lacI
    232..262     -  promoter       lac promoter: promoter for the E. coli lac operon
    277..298     -  protein_bind   CAP binding site: CAP binding activates transcription in the presence of cAMP. E. coli catabolite activator protein
    311..403     -  CDS            lacI (fragment): lac repressor; lacI; The lac repressor binds to the lac operator to inhibit transcription in E. coli. This inhibition can be relieved by adding lactose or isopropyl-β-D-thiogalactopyranoside (IPTG).
    586..1174    -  rep_origin     ori: high-copy-number ColE1/pMB1/pBR322/pUC origin of replication
   1345..2205    -  CDS            AmpR: β-lactamase; bla; confers resistance to ampicillin, carbenicillin, and related antibiotics
   2206..2310    -  promoter       AmpR promoter: bla
   2369..2421    -  misc_feature   bom (fragment): basis of mobility region from pBR322
   2602..2622    +  promoter       tight TRE promoter (fragment): Tet-responsive promoter PTight, consisting of seven tet operator sequences followed by the minimal CMV promoter
   2639..2659    +  promoter       tight TRE promoter (fragment): Tet-responsive promoter PTight, consisting of seven tet operator sequences followed by the minimal CMV promoter
   2676..2696    +  promoter       tight TRE promoter (fragment): Tet-responsive promoter PTight, consisting of seven tet operator sequences followed by the minimal CMV promoter
   2713..2733    +  promoter       tight TRE promoter (fragment): Tet-responsive promoter PTight, consisting of seven tet operator sequences followed by the minimal CMV promoter
   2741..2786    +  promoter       TRE3GV promoter (fragment): 3rd-generation Tet-responsive promoter that can be activated by binding of Tet-On® 3G, optimized for retroviral and lentiviral vectors
   2930..2953    +  CDS            FLAG: FLAG® epitope tag, followed by an enterokinase cleavage site
   2955..2972    +  protein_bind   attB1 (fragment): mutant version of attB; core recombination site for the Gateway® BP reaction BP Clonase™
   2981..3697    +  CDS            EGFP: EGFP is a basic (constitutively fluorescent) green fluorescent protein published in 1996, derived from Aequorea victoria. It is reported to be a rapidly-maturing weak dimer with moderate acid sensitivity.
   3702..3726    -  protein_bind   attB2: mutant version of attB; recombination site for the Gateway® BP reaction BP Clonase™
   3774..3998    +  polyA_signal   bGH poly(A) signal: bovine growth hormone polyadenylation signal
   4002..4023    +  promoter       SV40 promoter (fragment): SV40 enhancer and early promoter
   4044..4277    +  rep_origin     f1 ori (fragment) (sequence partly withheld): f1 bacteriophage origin of replication; arrow indicates direction of (+) strand synthesis
   4282..4329    +  protein_bind   FRT: FLP-mediated recombination occurs in the 8-bp core sequence TCTAGAAA (Turan and Bode, 2011). FLP recombinase from the Saccharomyces cerevisiae 2μ plasmid
   4337..5359    +  CDS            HygR: hygromycin B phosphotransferase confers resistance to hygromycin
   5369..19      +  CDS            ble (fragment) (across the origin): BLE_KLEPN - Experimental evidence at protein level: Swiss-Prot protein existence level 1. Binding protein with a strong affinity to the bleomycin family of antibiotics. Binds to CL990; an antimitotic-antibiotic compound. From Klebsiella pneumoniae.
