[The description below was written by a language model from this plasmid's Addgene catalogue record and pLannotate feature annotations shown in this document.]
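Description:
5'-3xFLAG GFP minimal CMV pCDNA5 is a mammalian expression plasmid of about 5.5 kb built on a pcDNA5-type Flp-In backbone modified for tetracycline-inducible expression. It is the product of a Gateway LR reaction, and residual attB1 and attB2 sites flank the insert. In bacteria it is maintained at high copy through a ColE1/pUC-type origin and selected with ampicillin via the β-lactamase gene. Leftover backbone pieces, including lac promoter/operator elements and fragments of lacI, the f1 origin and a bleomycin-resistance gene, are annotated but have no evident role in its use.

The expression cassette is driven by a Tet-responsive promoter, annotated as repeated tet operator fragments followed by a minimal CMV/TRE-type core, so transcription depends on a tetracycline-controlled transactivator. Downstream lies a FLAG epitope (the name indicates a 3xFLAG, although only one FLAG unit is annotated), then attB1, the EGFP coding sequence, attB2 and a bovine growth hormone polyadenylation signal, giving an N-terminally FLAG-tagged GFP. After this cassette, an FRT site sits directly upstream of a hygromycin phosphotransferase coding sequence that ends in an SV40 poly(A) signal and has no complete promoter of its own. As is typical of Flp-In designs, FLP-mediated recombination into a genomic FRT site is expected to supply the missing upstream sequences, so hygromycin resistance marks correct single-copy integration.

According to the record, the plasmid is meant for integrating GFP into N2a FRT cells expressing rtTA3, where the transactivator would allow doxycycline-inducible expression. A FLAG-GFP line of this kind would suit use as a control alongside other FLAG-tagged proteins, though the record does not state this.
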