Addgene plasmid #212086: 5'-3xFLAG GFP minimal CMV pCDNA5
Purpose: LR vector for integration of GFP into N2a FRT rtTA3 expression cells
Depositing lab: Benjamin Blencowe. Depositing organization: University of Toronto. Publication: Systematic analysis of alternative exon-dependent interactome remodeling reveals multitasking functions of gene regulatory factors. Roth JF, Braunschweig U, Wu M, Li JD, Lin ZY, Larsen B, Weatheritt RJ, Gingras AC, Blencowe BJ. Mol Cell. 2023 Dec 7;83(23):4222-4238.e10. doi: 10.1016/j.molcel.2023.10.034. PubMed 38065061.
Backbone
  Vector backbone: 5'-3xFLAG minimal CMV pCDNA5
  Vector type: Mammalian Expression
Growth in bacteria
  Bacterial resistance: Ampicillin, 100 μg/mL
  Growth temperature: 37°C
  Growth strain: DH5alpha
  Copy number: High Copy
Gene/Insert
  Gene/Insert name: GFP
  Species: other
  Cloning method: Gateway Cloning
Terms and licenses: Academic/Nonprofit Terms; Industry Terms: Not Available to Industry
How to cite: 5'-3xFLAG GFP minimal CMV pCDNA5 was a gift from Benjamin Blencowe (Addgene plasmid # 212086 ; http://n2t.net/addgene:212086 ; RRID:Addgene_212086)
